>Addgene plasmid #163358 | pLenti-EF1a-Ly6G-miR30 | addgene full sequence | sequence record 322105 | Addgene NGS Result
TGATGCGGTTTTGGCAGTACATCAATGGGCGTGGATAGCGGTTTGACTCACGGGGATTTCCAAGTCTCCA
CCCCATTGACGTCAATGGGAGTTTGTTTTGGCACCAAAATCAACGGGACTTTCCAAAATGTCGTAACAAC
TCCGCCCCATTGACGCAAATGGGCGGTAGGCGTGTACGGTGGGAGGTCTATATAAGCAGCGCGTTTTGCC
TGTACTGGGTCTCTCTGGTTAGACCAGATCTGAGCCTGGGAGCTCTCTGGCTAACTAGGGAACCCACTGC
TTAAGCCTCAATAAAGCTTGCCTTGAGTGCTTCAAGTAGTGTGTGCCCGTCTGTTGTGTGACTCTGGTAA
CTAGAGATCCCTCAGACCCTTTTAGTCAGTGTGGAAAATCTCTAGCAGTGGCGCCCGAACAGGGACTTGA
AAGCGAAAGGGAAACCAGAGGAGCTCTCTCGACGCAGGACTCGGCTTGCTGAAGCGCGCACGGCAAGAGG
CGAGGGGCGGCGACTGGTGAGTACGCCAAAAATTTTGACTAGCGGAGGCTAGAAGGAGAGAGATGGGTGC
GAGAGCGTCAGTATTAAGCGGGGGAGAATTAGATCGCGATGGGAAAAAATTCGGTTAAGGCCAGGGGGAA
AGAAAAAATATAAATTAAAACATATAGTATGGGCAAGCAGGGAGCTAGAACGATTCGCAGTTAATCCTGG
CCTGTTAGAAACATCAGAAGGCTGTAGACAAATACTGGGACAGCTACAACCATCCCTTCAGACAGGATCA
GAAGAACTTAGATCATTATATAATACAGTAGCAACCCTCTATTGTGTGCATCAAAGGATAGAGATAAAAG
ACACCAAGGAAGCTTTAGACAAGATAGAGGAAGAGCAAAACAAAAGTAAGACCACCGCACAGCAAGCGGC
CGGCCGCTGATCTTCAGACCTGGAGGAGGAGATATGAGGGACAATTGGAGAAGTGAATTATATAAATATA
AAGTAGTAAAAATTGAACCATTAGGAGTAGCACCCACCAAGGCAAAGAGAAGAGTGGTGCAGAGAGAAAA
AAGAGCAGTGGGAATAGGAGCTTTGTTCCTTGGGTTCTTGGGAGCAGCAGGAAGCACTATGGGCGCAGCG
TCAATGACGCTGACGGTACAGGCCAGACAATTATTGTCTGGTATAGTGCAGCAGCAGAACAATTTGCTGA
GGGCTATTGAGGCGCAACAGCATCTGTTGCAACTCACAGTCTGGGGCATCAAGCAGCTCCAGGCAAGAAT
CCTGGCTGTGGAAAGATACCTAAAGGATCAACAGCTCCTGGGGATTTGGGGTTGCTCTGGAAAACTCATT
TGCACCACTGCTGTGCCTTGGAATGCTAGTTGGAGTAATAAATCTCTGGAACAGATTTGGAATCACACGA
CCTGGATGGAGTGGGACAGAGAAATTAACAATTACACAAGCTTAATACACTCCTTAATTGAAGAATCGCA
AAACCAGCAAGAAAAGAATGAACAAGAATTATTGGAATTAGATAAATGGGCAAGTTTGTGGAATTGGTTT
AACATAACAAATTGGCTGTGGTATATAAAATTATTCATAATGATAGTAGGAGGCTTGGTAGGTTTAAGAA
TAGTTTTTGCTGTACTTTCTATAGTGAATAGAGTTAGGCAGGGATATTCACCATTATCGTTTCAGACCCA
CCTCCCAACCCCGAGGGGACCCGACAGGCCCGAAGGAATAGAAGAAGAAGGTGGAGAGAGAGACAGAGAC
AGATCCATTCGATTAGTGAACGGATCGGCACTGCGTGCGCCAATTCTGCAGACAAATGGCAGTATTCATC
CACAATTTTAAAAGAAAAGGGGGGATTGGGGGGTACAGTGCAGGGGAAAGAATAGTAGACATAATAGCAA
CAGACATACAAACTAAAGAATTACAAAAACAAATTACAAAAATTCAAAATTTTCGGGTTTATTACAGGGA
CAGCAGAGATCCAGTTTGGTTAATTAACGTGAGGCTCCGGTGCCCGTCAGTGGGCAGAGCGCACATCGCC
CACAGTCCCCGAGAAGTTGGGGGGAGGGGTCGGCAATTGAACCGGTGCCTAGAGAAGGTGGCGCGGGGTA
AACTGGGAAAGTGATGTCGTGTACTGGCTCCGCCTTTTTCCCGAGGGTGGGGGAGAACCGTATATAAGTG
CAGTAGTCGCCGTGAACGTTCTTTTTCGCAACGGGTTTGCCGCCAGAACACAGGTAAGTGCCGTGTGTGG
TTCCCGCGGGCCTGGCCTCTTTACGGGTTATGGCCCTTGCGTGCCTTGAATTACTTCCACCTGGCTGCAG
TACGTGATTCTTGATCCCGAGCTTCGGGTTGGAAGTGGGTGGGAGAGTTCGAGGCCTTGCGCTTAAGGAG
CCCCTTCGCCTCGTGCTTGAGTTGAGGCCTGGCCTGGGCGCTGGGGCCGCCGCGTGCGAATCTGGTGGCA
CCTTCGCGCCTGTCTCGCTGCTTTCGATAAGTCTCTAGCCATTTAAAATTTTTGATGACCTGCTGCGACG
CTTTTTTTCTGGCAAGATAGTCTTGTAAATGCGGGCCAAGATCTGCACACTGGTATTTCGGTTTTTGGGG
CCGCGGGCGGCGACGGGGCCCGTGCGTCCCAGCGCACATGTTCGGCGAGGCGGGGCCTGCGAGCGCGGCC
ACCGAGAATCGGACGGGGGTAGTCTCAAGCTGGCCGGCCTGCTCTGGTGCCTGGCCTCGCGCCGCCGTGT
ATCGCCCCGCCCTGGGCGGCAAGGCTGGCCCGGTCGGCACCAGTTGCGTGAGCGGAAAGATGGCCGCTTC
CCGGCCCTGCTGCAGGGAGCTCAAAATGGAGGACGCGGCGCTCGGGAGAGCGGGCGGGTGAGTCACCCAC
ACAAAGGAAAAGGGCCTTTCCGTCCTCAGCCGTCGCTTCATGTGACTCCACGGAGTACCGGGCGCCGTCC
AGGCACCTCGATTAGTTCTCGATCGAGCTTTTGGAGTACGTCGTCTTTAGGTTGGGGGGAGGGGTTTTAT
GCGATGGAGTTTCCCCACACTGAGTGGGTGGAGACTGAAGTTAGGCCAGCTTGGCACTTGATGTAATTCT
CCTTGGAATTTGCCCTTTTTGAGTTTGGATCTTGGTTCATTCTCAAGCCTCAGACAGTGGTTCAAAGTTT
TTTTCTTCCATTTCAGGTGTCGTGAAGGATCCGGTCGTGCGGCCGCACGGAAACGCGTGCCACCATGGAC
ACCTGTCATATCGCCAAGAGCTGCGTGCTGATCCTGCTGGTGGTTCTGCTGTGTGCCGAGCGAGCACAGG
GACTGGAGTGCTACAACTGTATCGGCGTGCCACCTGAGACAAGCTGCAACACCACCACCTGTCCTTTCAG
CGACGGCTTCTGTGTGGCCCTGGAAATCGAAGTGATCGTGGACAGCCACCGCAGCAAAGTGAAGTCCAAC
CTGTGCCTGCCTATCTGCCCCACCACACTGGACAACACCGAGATCACAGGCAACGCCGTGAACGTGAAAA
CCTACTGCTGCAAAGAGGACCTCTGCAACGCCGCTGTTCCAACAGGCGGAAGCTCTTGGACAATGGCTGG
CGTGCTGCTGTTCAGCCTGGTGTCTGTTCTGCTGCAGACCTTCCTGTGAGCATGCCGCGACCCTGCAGGT
TTCTGAAGCTTTGTTTGAATGAGGCTTCAGTACTTTACAGAATCGTTGCCTGCACATCTTGGAAACACTT
GCTGGGATTACTTCTTCAGGTTAACCCAACAGAAGGCTCGAGAAGGTATATTGCTGTTGACAGTGAGCGA
AAGACAATGAGTACACAGCAATAGTGAAGCCACAGATGTATTGCTGTGTACTCATTGTCTTCTGCCTACT
GCCTCGGAATTCAAGGGGCTACTTTAGGAGCAATTATCTTGTTTACTAAAACTGAATACCTTGCTATCTC
TTTGATACATTTTTACAAAGCTGAATTAAAATGGTATAAATTAAATCACTTTATCGATACGGAAACGCGC
GCGTTAAGTCGACAATCAACCTCTGGATTACAAAATTTGTGAAAGATTGACTGGTATTCTTAACTATGTT
GCTCCTTTTACGCTATGTGGATACGCTGCTTTAATGCCTTTGTATCATGCTATTGCTTCCCGTATGGCTT
TCATTTTCTCCTCCTTGTATAAATCCTGGTTGCTGTCTCTTTATGAGGAGTTGTGGCCCGTTGTCAGGCA
ACGTGGCGTGGTGTGCACTGTGTTTGCTGACGCAACCCCCACTGGTTGGGGCATTGCCACCACCTGTCAG
CTCCTTTCCGGGACTTTCGCTTTCCCCCTCCCTATTGCCACGGCGGAACTCATCGCCGCCTGCCTTGCCC
GCTGCTGGACAGGGGCTCGGCTGTTGGGCACTGACAATTCCGTGGTGTTGTCGGGGAAATCATCGTCCTT
TCCTTGGCTGCTCGCCTGTGTTGCCACCTGGATTCTGCGCGGGACGTCCTTCTGCTACGTCCCTTCGGCC
CTCAATCCAGCGGACCTTCCTTCCCGCGGCCTGCTGCCGGCTCTGCGGCCTCTTCCGCGTCTTCGCCTTC
GCCCTCAGACGAGTCGGATCTCCCTTTGGGCCGCCTCCCCGCGTCGACTTTAAGACCAATGACTTACAAG
GCAGCTGTAGATCTTAGCCACTTTTTAAAAGAAAAGGGGGGACTGGAAGGGCTAATTCACTCCCAACGAA
GACAAGATCTGCTTTTTGCTTGTACTGGGTCTCTCTGGTTAGACCAGATCTGAGCCTGGGAGCTCTCTGG
CTAACTAGGGAACCCACTGCTTAAGCCTCAATAAAGCTTGCCTTGAGTGCTTCAAGTAGTGTGTGCCCGT
CTGTTGTGTGACTCTGGTAACTAGAGATCCCTCAGACCCTTTTAGTCAGTGTGGAAAATCTCTAGCAGGG
CCCGTTTAAACCCGCTGATCAGCCTCGACTGTGCCTTCTAGTTGCCAGCCATCTGTTGTTTGCCCCTCCC
CCGTGCCTTCCTTGACCCTGGAAGGTGCCACTCCCACTGTCCTTTCCTAATAAAATGAGGAAATTGCATC
GCATTGTCTGAGTAGGTGTCATTCTATTCTGGGGGGTGGGGTGGGGCAGGACAGCAAGGGGGAGGATTGG
GAAGACAATAGCAGGCATGCTGGGGATGCGGTGGGCTCTATGGCTTCTGAGGCGGAAAGAACCAGCTGGG
GCTCTAGGGGGTATCCCC
[124 nt withheld, positions 5199-5322]
C
[91 nt withheld, positions 5324-5414]
A
[49 nt withheld, positions 5416-5464]
CCTTTGACGTTGGAGTCCACGTTCTTT
[37 nt withheld, positions 5492-5528]
ACCCTATCTCGGTCTATTCTTTTGATTTATAAGGGATTTTGCCGATTTCGGCCTATTGGTTAAAAAATGA
GCTGATTTAACAAAAATTTAACGCGAATTAATTCTGTGGAATGTGTGTCAGTTAGGGTGTGGAAAGTCCC
CAGGCTCCCCAGCAGGCAGAAGTATGCAAAGCATGCATCTCAATTAGTCAGCAACCAGGTGTGGAAAGTC
CCCAGGCTCCCCAGCAGGCAGAAGTATGCAAAGCATGCATCTCAATTAGTCAGCAACCATAGTCCCGCCC
CTAACTCCGCCCATCCCGCCCCTAACTCCGCCCAGTTCCGCCCATTCTCCGCCCCATGGCTGACTAATTT
TTTTTATTTATGCAGAGGCCGAGGCCGCCTCTGCCTCTGAGCTATTCCAGAAGTAGTGAGGAGGCTTTTT
TGGAGGCCTAGGCTTTTGCAAAAAGCTCCCGGGAGCTTGTATATCCATTTTCGGATCTGATCAGCACGTG
TTGACAATTAATCATCGGCATAGTATATCGGCATAGTATAATACGACAAGGTGAGGAACTAAACCATGGC
CAAGTTGACCAGTGCCGTTCCGGTGCTCACCGCGCGCGACGTCGCCGGAGCGGTCGAGTTCTGGACCGAC
CGGCTCGGGTTCTCCCGGGACTTCGTGGAGGACGACTTCGCCGGTGTGGTCCGGGACGACGTGACCCTGT
TCATCAGCGCGGTCCAGGACCAGGTGGTGCCGGACAACACCCTGGCCTGGGTGTGGGTGCGCGGCCTGGA
CGAGCTGTACGCCGAGTGGTCGGAGGTCGTGTCCACGAACTTCCGGGACGCCTCCGGGCCGGCCATGACC
GAGATCGGCGAGCAGCCGTGGGGGCGGGAGTTCGCCCTGCGCGACCCGGCCGGCAACTGCGTGCACTTCG
TGGCCGAGGAGCAGGACTGACACGTGCTACGAGATTTCGATTCCACCGCCGCCTTCTATGAAAGGTTGGG
CTTCGGAATCGTTTTCCGGGACGCCGGCTGGATGATCCTCCAGCGCGGGGATCTCATGCTGGAGTTCTTC
GCCCACCCCAACTTGTTTATTGCAGCTTATAATGGTTACAAATAAAGCAATAGCATCACAAATTTCACAA
ATAAAGCATTTTTTTCACTGCATTCTAGTTGTGGTTTGTCCAAACTCATCAATGTATCTTATCATGTCTG
TATACCGTCGACCTCTAGCTAGAGCTTGGCGTAATCATGGTCATAGCTGTTTCCTGTGTGAAATTGTTAT
CCGCTCACAATTCCACACAACATACGAGCCGGAAGCATAAAGTGTAAAGCCTGGGGTGCCTAATGAGTGA
GCTAACTCACATTAATTGCGTTGCGCTCACTGCCCGCTTTCCAGTCGGGAAACCTGTCGTGCCAGCTGCA
TTAATGAATCGGCCAACGCGCGGGGAGAGGCGGTTTGCGTATTGGGCGCTCTTCCGCTTCCTCGCTCACT
GACTCGCTGCGCTCGGTCGTTCGGCTGCGGCGAGCGGTATCAGCTCACTCAAAGGCGGTAATACGGTTAT
CCACAGAATCAGGGGATAACGCAGGAAAGAACATGTGAGCAAAAGGCCAGCAAAAGGCCAGGAACCGTAA
AAAGGCCGCGTTGCTGGCGTTTTTCCATAGGCTCCGCCCCCCTGACGAGCATCACAAAAATCGACGCTCA
AGTCAGAGGTGGCGAAACCCGACAGGACTATAAAGATACCAGGCGTTTCCCCCTGGAAGCTCCCTCGTGC
GCTCTCCTGTTCCGACCCTGCCGCTTACCGGATACCTGTCCGCCTTTCTCCCTTCGGGAAGCGTGGCGCT
TTCTCATAGCTCACGCTGTAGGTATCTCAGTTCGGTGTAGGTCGTTCGCTCCAAGCTGGGCTGTGTGCAC
GAACCCCCCGTTCAGCCCGACCGCTGCGCCTTATCCGGTAACTATCGTCTTGAGTCCAACCCGGTAAGAC
ACGACTTATCGCCACTGGCAGCAGCCACTGGTAACAGGATTAGCAGAGCGAGGTATGTAGGCGGTGCTAC
AGAGTTCTTGAAGTGGTGGCCTAACTACGGCTACACTAGAAGAACAGTATTTGGTATCTGCGCTCTGCTG
AAGCCAGTTACCTTCGGAAAAAGAGTTGGTAGCTCTTGATCCGGCAAACAAACCACCGCTGGTAGCGGTG
GTTTTTTTGTTTGCAAGCAGCAGATTACGCGCAGAAAAAAAGGATCTCAAGAAGATCCTTTGATCTTTTC
TACGGGGTCTGACGCTCAGTGGAACGAAAACTCACGTTAAGGGATTTTGGTCATGAGATTATCAAAAAGG
ATCTTCACCTAGATCCTTTTAAATTAAAAATGAAGTTTTAAATCAATCTAAAGTATATATGAGTAAACTT
GGTCTGACAGTTACCAATGCTTAATCAGTGAGGCACCTATCTCAGCGATCTGTCTATTTCGTTCATCCAT
AGTTGCCTGACTCCCCGTCGTGTAGATAACTACGATACGGGAGGGCTTACCATCTGGCCCCAGTGCTGCA
ATGATACCGCGAGACCCACGCTCACCGGCTCCAGATTTATCAGCAATAAACCAGCCAGCCGGAAGGGCCG
AGCGCAGAAGTGGTCCTGCAACTTTATCCGCCTCCATCCAGTCTATTAATTGTTGCCGGGAAGCTAGAGT
AAGTAGTTCGCCAGTTAATAGTTTGCGCAACGTTGTTGCCATTGCTACAGGCATCGTGGTGTCACGCTCG
TCGTTTGGTATGGCTTCATTCAGCTCCGGTTCCCAACGATCAAGGCGAGTTACATGATCCCCCATGTTGT
GCAAAAAAGCGGTTAGCTCCTTCGGTCCTCCGATCGTTGTCAGAAGTAAGTTGGCCGCAGTGTTATCACT
CATGGTTATGGCAGCACTGCATAATTCTCTTACTGTCATGCCATCCGTAAGATGCTTTTCTGTGACTGGT
GAGTACTCAACCAAGTCATTCTGAGAATAGTGTATGCGGCGACCGAGTTGCTCTTGCCCGGCGTCAATAC
GGGATAATACCGCGCCACATAGCAGAACTTTAAAAGTGCTCATCATTGGAAAACGTTCTTCGGGGCGAAA
ACTCTCAAGGATCTTACCGCTGTTGAGATCCAGTTCGATGTAACCCACTCGTGCACCCAACTGATCTTCA
GCATCTTTTACTTTCACCAGCGTTTCTGGGTGAGCAAAAACAGGAAGGCAAAATGCCGCAAAAAAGGGAA
TAAGGGCGACACGGAAATGTTGAATACTCATACTCTTCCTTTTTCAATATTATTGAAGCATTTATCAGGG
TTATTGTCTCATGAGCGGATACATATTTGAATGTATTTAGAAAAATAAACAAATAGGGGTTCCGCGCACA
TTTCCCCGAAAAGTGCCACCTGACGTCGACGGATCGGGAGATCTCCCGATCCCCTATGGTGCACTCTCAG
TACAATCTGCTCTGATGCCGCATAGTTAAGCCAGTATCTGCTCCCTGCTTGTGTGTTGGAGGTCGCTGAG
TAGTGCGCGAGCAAAATTTAAGCTACAACAAGGCAAGGCTTGACCGACAATTGCATGAAGAATCTGCTTA
GGGTTAGGCGTTTTGCGCTGCTTCGCGTTGACATTGATTATTGACTAGTTATTAATAGTAATCAATTACG
GGGTCATTAGTTCATAGCCCATATATGGAGTTCCGCGTTACATAACTTACGGTAAATGGCCCGCCTGGCT
GACCGCCCAACGACCCCCGCCCATTGACGTCAATAATGACGTATGTTCCCATAGTAACGCCAATAGGGAC
TTTCCATTGACGTCAATGGGTGGAGTATTTACGGTAAACTGCCCACTTGGCAGTACATCAAGTGTATCAT
ATGCCAAGTACGCCCCCTATTGACGTCAATGACGGTAAATGGCCCGCCTGGCATTATGCCCAGTACATGA
CCTTATGGGACTTTCCTACTTGGCAGTACATCTACGTATTAGTCATCGCTATTACCATGG
Features (pLannotate 1.2.2; 33 found; start..end, strand, type, name):
    217..397     +  LTR            5' LTR (truncated): truncated 5' long terminal repeat (LTR) from HIV-1
    444..569     +  misc_feature   HIV-1 Ψ: packaging signal of human immunodeficiency virus type 1
    553..891     +  CDS            HIV-1 gag (fragment): gag protein from human immunodeficiency virus 1; gag
   1066..1299    +  misc_feature   RRE: The Rev response element (RRE) of HIV-1 allows for Rev-dependent mRNA export from the nucleus to the cytoplasm.
   1676..1776    +  CDS            Rev (fragment): human immunodeficiency virus 1 (HIV-1) Rev protein; rev; enhances nuclear export of unspliced and incompletely spliced viral mRNAs
   1826..1943    +  misc_feature   cPPT/CTS: central polypurine tract and central termination sequence of HIV-1
   2012..2223    +  promoter       EF-1α core promoter: core promoter for human elongation factor EF-1α
   2224..2333    +  intron         EF-1α intron A (fragment): intron upstream of the start codon of human EF-1α
   2963..3166    +  intron         EF-1α intron A: truncated intron upstream of the start codon of human EF-1α
   3215..3616    +  CDS            Ly6g: LY6G_MOUSE - Experimental evidence at transcript level: Swiss-Prot protein existence level 2. From Mus musculus (Mouse).
   3655..3748    +  ncRNA          5' miR-30a: sequence upstream of the 71-nt precursor of the human miR-30a microRNA (Zeng et al., 2002) miRNA
   3860..3972    +  ncRNA          3' miR-30a: sequence downstream of the 71-nt precursor of the human miR-30a microRNA (Zeng et al., 2002) miRNA
   4004..4592    +  misc_feature   WPRE: woodchuck hepatitis virus posttranscriptional regulatory element
   4643..4662    +  misc_feature   cPPT/CTS (fragment): central polypurine tract and central termination sequence of HIV-1
   4664..4897    +  LTR            3' LTR (ΔU3): self-inactivating 3' long terminal repeat (LTR) from HIV-1
   4929..5153    +  polyA_signal   bGH poly(A) signal: bovine growth hormone polyadenylation signal
   5157..5178    +  promoter       SV40 promoter (fragment): SV40 enhancer and early promoter
   5199..5627    +  rep_origin     f1 ori (sequence partly withheld): f1 bacteriophage origin of replication; arrow indicates direction of (+) strand synthesis
   5641..5970    +  promoter       SV40 promoter: SV40 enhancer and early promoter
   6018..6065    +  promoter       EM7 promoter: synthetic bacterial promoter&nbsp
   6084..6458    +  CDS            BleoR: antibiotic-binding protein; Sh ble from Streptoalloteichus hindustanus; confers resistance to bleomycin, phleomycin, and Zeocin™
   6468..6593    +  CDS            ble (fragment): BLE_KLEPN - Experimental evidence at protein level: Swiss-Prot protein existence level 1. Binding protein with a strong affinity to the bleomycin family of antibiotics. Binds to CL990; an antimitotic-antibiotic compound. From Klebsiella pneumoniae.
   6588..6709    +  polyA_signal   SV40 poly(A) signal: SV40 polyadenylation signal
   6782..6798    -  protein_bind   lac operator: The lac repressor binds to the lac operator to inhibit transcription in E. coli. This inhibition can be relieved by adding lactose or isopropyl-β-D-thiogalactopyranoside (IPTG). lac repressor encoded by lacI
   6806..6836    -  promoter       lac promoter: promoter for the E. coli lac operon
   6851..6872    -  protein_bind   CAP binding site: CAP binding activates transcription in the presence of cAMP. E. coli catabolite activator protein
   6885..6977    -  CDS            lacI (fragment): lac repressor; lacI; The lac repressor binds to the lac operator to inhibit transcription in E. coli. This inhibition can be relieved by adding lactose or isopropyl-β-D-thiogalactopyranoside (IPTG).
   7160..7748    -  rep_origin     ori: high-copy-number ColE1/pMB1/pBR322/pUC origin of replication
   7919..8779    -  CDS            AmpR: β-lactamase; bla; confers resistance to ampicillin, carbenicillin, and related antibiotics
   8780..8884    -  promoter       AmpR promoter: bla
   8943..8995    -  misc_feature   bom (fragment): basis of mobility region from pBR322
   9128..9507    +  enhancer       CMV enhancer: human cytomegalovirus immediate early enhancer
   9508..199     +  promoter       CMV promoter (across the origin): human cytomegalovirus (CMV) immediate early promoter
