[The description below was written by a language model from this plasmid's Addgene catalogue record and pLannotate feature annotations shown in this document.]
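Description:
pLenti-EF1a-Ly6G-miR30 is a 9.5 kb HIV-1-based lentiviral transfer plasmid for mammalian expression and RNAi, built on a pLenti backbone. It serves as the negative control in a knockdown system. In bacteria it replicates from a high-copy ColE1/pUC-type origin and is selected with ampicillin through the β-lactamase gene; an f1 origin is also present. Outside the viral unit, the backbone carries an SV40/EM7-driven BleoR cassette with an SV40 poly(A) signal, which could confer Zeocin resistance in transfected cells or in E. coli. Because this cassette lies beyond the 3′ LTR, it would not be packaged into virus.

Viral genomic RNA is transcribed from a CMV enhancer/promoter fused to a truncated 5′ LTR, an arrangement typical of Tat-independent third-generation designs. The genome contains the Ψ packaging signal with a gag fragment, the RRE for Rev-dependent nuclear export, and the cPPT/CTS. It ends in a self-inactivating ΔU3 3′ LTR followed by a bGH poly(A) signal. The internal cassette uses the human EF-1α promoter with its intron A sequence to drive the mouse Ly6g coding sequence. This is followed on the same transcript by a miR-30a scaffold, whose 5′ and 3′ flanks bracket the hairpin, and then by a WPRE to enhance expression. A single Pol II transcript can therefore yield both the Ly-6G surface protein, which marks transduced cells and can be detected with antibody, and a processed artificial microRNA. According to the record, the hairpin is a non-targeting sequence directed against Renilla luciferase, although its exact sequence is listed as unknown. The associated work describes a retroviral toolbox for overexpression and genetic perturbation of primary lymphocytes.
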