Addgene plasmid #163358: pLenti-EF1a-Ly6G-miR30
Purpose: Lentiviral vector for negative control of knockdown expressing a non-target miR against Renilla luciferase and expression of a Ly6G surface marker.
Depositing lab: Louis Ates & Teunis Geijtenbeek. Depositing organization: Academic Medical Center, University of Amsterdam. Publication: An optimized retroviral toolbox for overexpression and genetic perturbation of primary lymphocytes. van der Donk LEH, van der Spek J, van Duivenvoorde T, Ten Brink MS, Geijtenbeek TBH, Kuijl CP, van Heijst JWJ, Ates LS. Biol Open. 2022 Feb 15;11(2):bio059032. doi: 10.1242/bio.059032. Epub 2022 Mar 1. PubMed 35229875.
Backbone
  Vector backbone: pLenti
  Vector type: Mammalian Expression, Lentiviral, RNAi
Growth in bacteria
  Bacterial resistance: Ampicillin, 100 μg/mL
  Growth temperature: 37°C
  Growth strain: NEB Stable
  Copy number: High Copy
Gene/Insert
  Gene/Insert name: Ly-6G
  gRNA/shRNA sequence: unknown
  Species: M. musculus (mouse)
  Entrez Gene: Ly6g (a.k.a. Gr, Gr-, Gr-1, Gr1, Ly-6, Ly-6G)
  Promoter: EF1
  Cloning method: Restriction Enzyme; 5′ cloning site Unknown (unknown if destroyed); 3′ cloning site Unknown (unknown if destroyed)
Terms and licenses: Academic/Nonprofit Terms; Industry Terms: Not Available to Industry
Depositor comments: Please visit https://www.biorxiv.org/content/10.1101/2021.01.08.425881v1 for bioRxiv preprint.
How to cite: pLenti-EF1a-Ly6G-miR30 was a gift from Louis Ates & Teunis Geijtenbeek (Addgene plasmid # 163358 ; http://n2t.net/addgene:163358 ; RRID:Addgene_163358)
